Addgene plasmid #154556: pEPYC0CM0401
Purpose: Phytobricks Level 0 part
Depositing lab: Nicola Patron. Depositing organization: Earlham Institute. Publication: Rational design of minimal synthetic promoters for plants. Cai YM, Kallam K, Tidd H, Gendarini G, Salzman A, Patron NJ. Nucleic Acids Res. 2020 Aug 28. pii: 5897334. doi: 10.1093/nar/gkaa682. PubMed 32856047.
Backbone
  Vector backbone: pUAP1
  Vector type: Synthetic Biology
Growth in bacteria
  Bacterial resistance: Chloramphenicol, 25 μg/mL
  Growth temperature: 37°C
  Growth strain: NEB Stable
  Copy number: High Copy
Gene/Insert
  Gene/Insert name: MinSyn_060
  Species: Synthetic
  Cloning method: Restriction Enzyme; 5′ cloning site BpiI (destroyed during cloning); 3′ cloning site BpiI (destroyed during cloning)
Terms and licenses: Academic/Nonprofit Terms; Industry Terms: Not Available to Industry
Depositor comments: Please visit https://www.biorxiv.org/content/10.1101/2020.05.14.095406v1 for bioRxiv preprint.
How to cite: pEPYC0CM0401 was a gift from Nicola Patron (Addgene plasmid # 154556 ; http://n2t.net/addgene:154556 ; RRID:Addgene_154556)
