[The description below was written by a language model from this plasmid's Addgene catalogue record and the feature table of its GenBank file.]
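Description:
pEPYC0CM0401 is a small (2,224 bp) synthetic-biology plasmid that stores a single Phytobricks Level 0 standard part in the pUAP1 universal acceptor backbone. It is a bacterial cloning and storage vector rather than an expression or plant transformation vector. It replicates in E. coli from a high-copy ColE1/pMB1-type origin and is selected with chloramphenicol through the cat gene (chloramphenicol acetyltransferase), which lies on the reverse strand and is followed by the phage lambda t0 terminator. The annotated backbone also includes a putative bacterial terminator and a his operon terminator. These flank an otherwise unannotated stretch of roughly 200 bp and would insulate it from read-through transcription. Several common sequencing primer sites are also annotated.

The insert is MinSyn_060, a fully synthetic sequence. The associated publication concerns the rational design of minimal synthetic promoters for plants, so the part is presumably one of those promoter designs. However, the record does not state its composition, its cis-regulatory elements or its expression strength, and the feature table does not annotate the insert at all. The unannotated interval between the two terminators is the likely position of the part, but this is an inference. The part was cloned using BpiI sites that were destroyed in the process, as is typical of Type IIS (Golden Gate) domestication into a universal acceptor.

As a Level 0 part, the plasmid would typically serve as a donor in modular one-pot assemblies. In these, the part is combined with other standard elements such as coding sequences and terminators to build plant transcription units in higher-level acceptor vectors.
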