LOCUS       Exported 2224 bp ds-DNA circular SYN 13-MAY-2021
DEFINITION  Phytobricks Level 0 part.
ACCESSION   .
VERSION     .
KEYWORDS    pEPYC0CM0401
SOURCE      synthetic DNA construct
  ORGANISM  synthetic DNA construct
REFERENCE   1 (bases 1 to 2224)
  AUTHORS   Cai YM, Kallam K, Tidd H, Gendarini G, Salzman A, Patron NJ
  TITLE     Rational design of minimal synthetic promoters for plants.
  JOURNAL   Nucleic Acids Res. 2020 Aug 28. pii: 5897334. doi:
            10.1093/nar/gkaa682.
  PUBMED    32856047
REFERENCE   2 (bases 1 to 2224)
  AUTHORS   .
  TITLE     Direct Submission
  JOURNAL   Exported May 13, 2021 from SnapGene Server 1.1.58
            http://www.snapgene.com
FEATURES             Location/Qualifiers
     source          1..2224
                     /organism="synthetic DNA construct"
                     /mol_type="other DNA"
     primer_bind     89..107
                     /label=pBRforEco
                     /note="pBR322 vectors, upsteam of EcoRI site, forward
                     primer"
     terminator      111..154
                     /label=bacterial terminator
                     /note="putative bacterial transcription terminator"
     terminator      354..411
                     /label=his operon terminator
                     /note="This putative transcriptin terminator from the E.
                     coli his operon has a 2-bp deletion introduced during
                     synthesis. Its efficiency has not been determined."
     primer_bind     complement(435..452)
                     /label=L4440
                     /note="L4440 vector, forward primer"
     rep_origin      complement(606..1194)
                     /direction=LEFT
                     /label=ori
                     /note="high-copy-number ColE1/pMB1/pBR322/pUC origin of
                     replication"
     primer_bind     complement(686..705)
                     /label=pBR322ori-F
                     /note="pBR322 origin, forward primer"
     terminator      1377..1471
                     /label=lambda t0 terminator
                     /note="transcription terminator from phage lambda"
     CDS             complement(1492..2151)
                     /codon_start=1
                     /gene="cat"
                     /product="chloramphenicol acetyltransferase"
                     /label=CmR
                     /note="confers resistance to chloramphenicol"
                     /translation="MEKKITGYTTVDISQWHRKEHFEAFQSVAQCTYNQTVQLDITAFL
                     KTVKKNKHKFYPAFIHILARLMNAHPEFRMAMKDGELVIWDSVHPCYTVFHEQTETFSS
                     LWSEYHDDFRQFLHIYSQDVACYGENLAYFPKGFIENMFFVSANPWVSFTSFDLNVANM
                     DNFFAPVFTMGKYYTQGDKVLMPLAIQVHHAVCDGFHVGRMLNELQQYCDEWQGGA"
     primer_bind     2066..2085
                     /label=CAT-R
                     /note="Chloramphenicol resistance gene, reverse primer"
ORIGIN
        1 tgaaagttgg aacctcttac gtgcccgatc aactcgagtg ccacctgacg tctaagaaac
       61 cattattatc atgacattaa cctataaaaa taggcgtatc acgaggcaga atttcagata
      121 aaaaaaatcc ttagctttcg ctaaggatga tttctggaat tcggtctcag gagggaggcg
      181 tgtcgtttta gtgaggtcag cttagcatga gctaagcaca tacgtcagaa accattattg
      241 cgcggctatc agctaggtca cgatcactat cagcgcggta ggtcctatat aaggttttgc
      301 tattcattga aagcagtagt gactgatttg tatatatact cgagaccctg cagtccggca
      361 aaaaagggca aggtgtcacc accctgccct ttttctttaa aaccgaaaag attacttcgc
      421 gttatgcagg cttcctcgct cactgactcg ctgcgctcgg tcgttcggct gcggcgagcg
      481 gtatcagctc actcaaaggc ggtaatacgg ttatccacag aatcagggga taacgcagga
      541 aagaacatgt gagcaaaagg ccagcaaaag gccaggaacc gtaaaaaggc cgcgttgctg
      601 gcgtttttcc acaggctccg cccccctgac gagcatcaca aaaatcgacg ctcaagtcag
      661 aggtggcgaa acccgacagg actataaaga taccaggcgt ttccccctgg aagctccctc
      721 gtgcgctctc ctgttccgac cctgccgctt accggatacc tgtccgcctt tctcccttcg
      781 ggaagcgtgg cgctttctca tagctcacgc tgtaggtatc tcagttcggt gtaggtcgtt
      841 cgctccaagc tgggctgtgt gcacgaaccc cccgttcagc ccgaccgctg cgccttatcc
      901 ggtaactatc gtcttgagtc caacccggta agacacgact tatcgccact ggcagcagcc
      961 actggtaaca ggattagcag agcgaggtat gtaggcggtg ctacagagtt cttgaagtgg
     1021 tggcctaact acggctacac tagaagaaca gtatttggta tctgcgctct gctgaagcca
     1081 gttaccttcg gaaaaagagt tggtagctct tgatccggca aacaaaccac cgctggtagc
     1141 ggtggttttt ttgtttgcaa gcagcagatt acgcgcagaa aaaaaggatc tcaagaagat
     1201 cctttgatct tttctacggg gtctgacgct cagtggaacg aaaactcacg ttaagggatt
     1261 ttggtcatga gattatcaaa aaggatcttc acctagatcc ttttaaatta aaaatgaagt
     1321 tttaaatcaa tctaaagtat atatgagtaa acttggtctg acagctcgag gcttggattc
     1381 tcaccaataa aaaacgcccg gcggcaaccg agcgttctga acaaatccag atggagttct
     1441 gaggtcatta ctggatctat caacaggagt ccaagcgagc tcgatatcaa attacgcccc
     1501 gccctgccac tcatcgcagt actgttgtaa ttcattaagc attctgccga catggaagcc
     1561 atcacaaacg gcatgatgaa cctgaatcgc cagcggcatc agcaccttgt cgccttgcgt
     1621 ataatatttg cccatggtga aaacgggggc gaagaagttg tccatattgg ccacgtttaa
     1681 atcaaaactg gtgaaactca cccagggatt ggctgagacg aaaaacatat tctcaataaa
     1741 ccctttaggg aaataggcca ggttttcacc gtaacacgcc acatcttgcg aatatatgtg
     1801 tagaaactgc cggaaatcgt cgtggtattc actccagagc gatgaaaacg tttcagtttg
     1861 ctcatggaaa acggtgtaac aagggtgaac actatcccat atcaccagct caccgtcttt
     1921 cattgccata cgaaattccg gatgagcatt catcaggcgg gcaagaatgt gaataaaggc
     1981 cggataaaac ttgtgcttat ttttctttac ggtctttaaa aaggccgtaa tatccagctg
     2041 aacggtctgg ttataggtac attgagcaac tgactgaaat gcctcaaaat gttctttacg
     2101 atgccattgg gatatatcaa cggtggtata tccagtgatt tttttctcca ttttagcttc
     2161 cttagctcct gaaaatctcg ataactcaaa aaatacgccc ggtagtgatc ttatttcatt
     2221 atgg
//
